>Addgene plasmid #188331 | pJJS008 | addgene full sequence | sequence record 370747 | Addgene NGS Result
CACCTAAATTGTAAGCGTTAATATTTTGTTAAAATTCGCGTTAAATTTTTGTTAAATCAGCTCATTTTTT
AACCAATAGGCCGAAATCGGCAAAATCCCTTATAAATCAAAAGAATAGACCGAGATAGGGT
[37 nt withheld, positions 132-168]
AAAGAACGTGGACTCCAACGTCAAAGG
[49 nt withheld, positions 196-244]
T
[91 nt withheld, positions 246-336]
G
[124 nt withheld, positions 338-461]
CCCATTCGCCATTCAGGCTGCGCAACTGTTGGGAAGGGCGATCGGTGCGGGCCTCTTCGCTATTACGCCA
GCTGGCGAAAGGGGGATGTGCTGCAAGGCGATTAAGTTGGGTAACGCCAGGGTTTTCCCAGTCACGACGT
TGTAAAACGACGGCCAGTGAATTGTAATACGACTCACTATAGGGCGAATTGGGGCAGCGGTGGCAGTGGA
GGTACCGGCGGAAGCGGTATGGTCAGCAAGGGAGAGGCAGTTATCAAGGAGTTCATGCGTTTCAAGGTCC
ACATGGAGGGATCCATGAACGGACACGAGTTCGAGATCGAGGGAGAGGGAGAGGGACGTCCATACGAGGG
AACCCAAACCGCCAAGCTCAAGGTCACCAAGGTAAGTTTAAACATATATATACTAACTAACCCTGATTAT
TTAAATTTTCAGGGAGGACCACTCCCATTCTCCTGGGACATCCTCTCCCCACAATTCATGTACGGATCCC
GTGCCTTCACCAAGCACCCAGCCGACATCCCAGACTACTACAAGCAATCCTTCCCAGAGGGATTCAAGTG
GGAGCGTGTCATGAACTTCGAGGACGGAGGAGCCGTCACCGTCACCCAAGACACCTCCCTCGAGGACGGA
ACCCTCATCTACAAGGTAAGTTTAAACAGTTCGGTACTAACTAACCATACATATTTAAATTTTCAGGTCA
AGCTCCGTGGAACCAACTTCCCACCAGACGGACCAGTCATGCAAAAGAAGACCATGGGATGGGAGGCCTC
CACCGAGCGTCTCTACCCAGAGGACGGAGTCCTCAAGGGAGACATCAAGATGGCCCTCCGTCTCAAGGAC
GGAGGACGTTACCTCGCCGACTTCAAGGTAAGTTTAAACATGATTTTACTAACTAACTAATCTGATTTAA
ATTTTCAGACCACCTACAAGGCCAAGAAGCCAGTCCAAATGCCAGGAGCCTACAACGTCGACCGTAAGCT
CGACATCACCTCCCACAACGAGGACTACACCGTCGTCGAGCAATACGAGCGTTCCGAGGGACGTCACTCC
ACCGGAGGAATGGACGAGCTCTACAAGGGATTCTCCGAGACCGTCGACCTCATGCTCAACCTCCAATCCA
ACAAGGAGGGATCCGTCGACCTCAAGAACGTCTCCGCCGTCCCAAAGGAGAAGACCACCCTCAAGGTAAG
TTTAAACATATATATACTAACTAACCCTGATTATTTAAATTTTCAGGACCCATCCAAGCCACCAGCCAAG
GCCCAAGTCGTCGGATGGCCACCAGTCCGTAACTACCGTAAGAACATGATGACCCAACAAAAGACCTCCT
CCGCGGTGGAGCTCCAGCTTTTGTTCCCTTTAGTGAGGGTTAATTTCGAGCTTGGCGTAATCATGGTCAT
AGCTGTTTCCTGTGTGAAATTGTTATCCGCTCACAATTCCACACAACATACGAGCCGGAAGCATAAAGTG
TAAAGCCTGGGGTGCCTAATGAGTGAGCTAACTCACATTAATTGCGTTGCGCTCACTGCCCGCTTTCCAG
TCGGGAAACCTGTCGTGCCAGCTGCATTAATGAATCGGCCAACGCGCGGGGAGAGGCGGTTTGCGTATTG
GGCGCTCTTCCGCTTCCTCGCTCACTGACTCGCTGCGCTCGGTCGTTCGGCTGCGGCGAGCGGTATCAGC
TCACTCAAAGGCGGTAATACGGTTATCCACAGAATCAGGGGATAACGCAGGAAAGAACATGTGAGCAAAA
GGCCAGCAAAAGGCCAGGAACCGTAAAAAGGCCGCGTTGCTGGCGTTTTTCCATAGGCTCCGCCCCCCTG
ACGAGCATCACAAAAATCGACGCTCAAGTCAGAGGTGGCGAAACCCGACAGGACTATAAAGATACCAGGC
GTTTCCCCCTGGAAGCTCCCTCGTGCGCTCTCCTGTTCCGACCCTGCCGCTTACCGGATACCTGTCCGCC
TTTCTCCCTTCGGGAAGCGTGGCGCTTTCTCATAGCTCACGCTGTAGGTATCTCAGTTCGGTGTAGGTCG
TTCGCTCCAAGCTGGGCTGTGTGCACGAACCCCCCGTTCAGCCCGACCGCTGCGCCTTATCCGGTAACTA
TCGTCTTGAGTCCAACCCGGTAAGACACGACTTATCGCCACTGGCAGCAGCCACTGGTAACAGGATTAGC
AGAGCGAGGTATGTAGGCGGTGCTACAGAGTTCTTGAAGTGGTGGCCTAACTACGGCTACACTAGAAGAA
CAGTATTTGGTATCTGCGCTCTGCTGAAGCCAGTTACCTTCGGAAAAAGAGTTGGTAGCTCTTGATCCGG
CAAACAAACCACCGCTGGTAGCGGTGGTTTTTTTGTTTGCAAGCAGCAGATTACGCGCAGAAAAAAAGGA
TCTCAAGAAGATCCTTTGATCTTTTCTACGGGGTCTGACGCTCAGTGGAACGAAAACTCACGTTAAGGGA
TTTTGGTCATGAGATTATCAAAAAGGATCTTCACCTAGATCCTTTTAAATTAAAAATGAAGTTTTAAATC
AATCTAAAGTATATATGAGTAAACTTGGTCTGACAGTTACCAATGCTTAATCAGTGAGGCACCTATCTCA
GCGATCTGTCTATTTCGTTCATCCATAGTTGCCTGACTCCCCGTCGTGTAGATAACTACGATACGGGAGG
GCTTACCATCTGGCCCCAGTGCTGCAATGATACCGCGAGACCCACGCTCACCGGCTCCAGATTTATCAGC
AATAAACCAGCCAGCCGGAAGGGCCGAGCGCAGAAGTGGTCCTGCAACTTTATCCGCCTCCATCCAGTCT
ATTAATTGTTGCCGGGAAGCTAGAGTAAGTAGTTCGCCAGTTAATAGTTTGCGCAACGTTGTTGCCATTG
CTACAGGCATCGTGGTGTCACGCTCGTCGTTTGGTATGGCTTCATTCAGCTCCGGTTCCCAACGATCAAG
GCGAGTTACATGATCCCCCATGTTGTGCAAAAAAGCGGTTAGCTCCTTCGGTCCTCCGATCGTTGTCAGA
AGTAAGTTGGCCGCAGTGTTATCACTCATGGTTATGGCAGCACTGCATAATTCTCTTACTGTCATGCCAT
CCGTAAGATGCTTTTCTGTGACTGGTGAGTACTCAACCAAGTCATTCTGAGAATAGTGTATGCGGCGACC
GAGTTGCTCTTGCCCGGCGTCAATACGGGATAATACCGCGCCACATAGCAGAACTTTAAAAGTGCTCATC
ATTGGAAAACGTTCTTCGGGGCGAAAACTCTCAAGGATCTTACCGCTGTTGAGATCCAGTTCGATGTAAC
CCACTCGTGCACCCAACTGATCTTCAGCATCTTTTACTTTCACCAGCGTTTCTGGGTGAGCAAAAACAGG
AAGGCAAAATGCCGCAAAAAAGGGAATAAGGGCGACACGGAAATGTTGAATACTCATACTCTTCCTTTTT
CAATATTATTGAAGCATTTATCAGGGTTATTGTCTCATGAGCGGATACATATTTGAATGTATTTAGAAAA
ATAAACAAATAGGGGTTCCGCGCACATTTCCCCGAAAAGTGC
Features (pLannotate 1.2.2; 13 found; start..end, strand, type, name):
     33..461     -  rep_origin     f1 ori (sequence partly withheld): f1 bacteriophage origin of replication; arrow indicates direction of (+) strand synthesis
    466..623     -  CDS            lacZα (fragment): LacZα fragment of β-galactosidase; lacZ fragment
    626..644     +  promoter       T7 promoter: promoter for bacteriophage T7 RNA polymerase
    690..1538    +  CDS            mScarlet: mScarlet is a basic (constitutively fluorescent) red fluorescent protein published in 2016, derived from synthetic construct. It has moderate acid sensitivity.
   1536..1802    +  CDS            IAA7 (fragment): IAA7_ARATH - Also known as AXR2. Experimental evidence at protein level: Swiss-Prot protein existence level 1. Aux/IAA proteins are short-lived transcriptional factors that function as repressors of early auxin response genes at low auxin concentrations. Repression is thought to result from the interaction with auxin response factors (ARFs), proteins that bind to the auxin- responsive promoter element (AuxRE). Formation of heterodimers with ARF proteins may alter their ability to modulate early auxin response genes expression. From Arabidopsis thaliana (Mouse-ear cress).
   1818..1836    -  promoter       T3 promoter: promoter for bacteriophage T3 RNA polymerase
   1881..1897    -  protein_bind   lac operator: The lac repressor binds to the lac operator to inhibit transcription in E. coli. This inhibition can be relieved by adding lactose or isopropyl-β-D-thiogalactopyranoside (IPTG). lac repressor encoded by lacI
   1905..1935    -  promoter       lac promoter: promoter for the E. coli lac operon
   1950..1971    -  protein_bind   CAP binding site: CAP binding activates transcription in the presence of cAMP. E. coli catabolite activator protein
   1984..2076    -  CDS            lacI (fragment): lac repressor; lacI; The lac repressor binds to the lac operator to inhibit transcription in E. coli. This inhibition can be relieved by adding lactose or isopropyl-β-D-thiogalactopyranoside (IPTG).
   2259..2847    -  rep_origin     ori: high-copy-number ColE1/pMB1/pBR322/pUC origin of replication
   3018..3878    -  CDS            AmpR: β-lactamase; bla; confers resistance to ampicillin, carbenicillin, and related antibiotics
   3879..3983    -  promoter       AmpR promoter: bla
