[The description below was written by a language model from this plasmid's Addgene catalogue record and pLannotate feature annotations shown in this document.]
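Description:
pJJS008 is a small, high-copy bacterial cloning plasmid built on pBluescript SK(+) that serves as a PCR template rather than as an expression vector in its own right. It is propagated in E. coli through the ColE1/pUC-type origin and selected with ampicillin via the β-lactamase gene and its native promoter. The backbone also retains the f1 phage origin, which allows single-stranded DNA production, along with remnants of the lac region (lac promoter, operator, CAP site and a lacZα fragment) that surround the former multiple cloning site.

The roughly 1.1 kb insert, assembled by Gibson cloning between the flanking T7 and T3 promoters and the M13 primer sites, encodes a linker followed by wrmScarlet, a version of the red fluorescent protein mScarlet for C. elegans, fused directly to mIAA7. The latter is a fragment of the Arabidopsis Aux/IAA protein IAA7 that acts as an auxin-inducible degron. In the auxin-inducible degradation system, such a degron is recognised in the presence of auxin by a plant-derived TIR1 F-box protein, which directs the tagged protein to proteasomal destruction. No C. elegans promoter or 3′ UTR is annotated around the cassette, consistent with its role as a tag module.

In use, the linker::wrmScarlet::mIAA7 segment is amplified to make repair templates for homology-directed repair, so that an endogenous C. elegans gene can be tagged. The resulting fusion protein can be both visualised by red fluorescence and conditionally depleted with auxin. The homology arms and target gene are not part of this plasmid.
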