Addgene plasmid #188331: pJJS008
Purpose: PCR template for repair templates to tag a gene with a wrmScarlet and mIAA7 AID degron using homology-directed repair for C. elegans.
Depositing lab: Mike Boxem. Depositing organization: Utrecht University. Publication: The mIAA7 degron improves auxin-mediated degradation in C. elegans. Sepers JJ, Verstappen NHM, Vo AA, Ragle JM, Ruijtenberg S, Ward JD, Boxem M. G3 (Bethesda). 2022 Aug 27. pii: 6677660. doi: 10.1093/g3journal/jkac222. PubMed 36029236.
Backbone
  Vector backbone: pBluescript SK (+)
  Backbone size w/o insert (bp): 2863
  Vector type: Bacterial Expression
Growth in bacteria
  Bacterial resistance: Ampicillin, 100 μg/mL
  Growth temperature: 37°C
  Growth strain: DH5alpha
  Copy number: High Copy
Gene/Insert
  Gene/Insert name: Linker::wrmScarlet::mIAA7
  Species: C. elegans (nematode)
  Insert size (bp): 1140
  Cloning method: Gibson Cloning
  Sequencing primers: 5′ M13 forward; 3′ M13 reverse
Terms and licenses: Academic/Nonprofit Terms; Industry Terms: Not Available to Industry
How to cite: pJJS008 was a gift from Mike Boxem (Addgene plasmid # 188331 ; http://n2t.net/addgene:188331 ; RRID:Addgene_188331)
