>Addgene plasmid #188331 | pJJS008 | depositor partial sequence | sequence record 365670 | mIAA7 degron
GGATTCTCCGAGACCGTCGACCTCATGCTCAACCTCCAATCCAACAAGGAGGGATCCGTCGACCTCAAGA
ACGTCTCCGCCGTCCCAAAGGAGAAGACCACCCTCAAGGTAAGTTTAAACATATATATACTAACTAACCC
TGATTATTTAAATTTTCAGGACCCATCCAAGCCACCAGCCAAGGCCCAAGTCGTCGGATGGCCACCAGTC
CGTAACTACCGTAAGAACATGATGACCCAACAAAAGACCTCCTCC
