>Addgene plasmid #188331 | pJJS008 | depositor partial sequence | sequence record 365671 | wrmScarlet
ATGGTCAGCAAGGGAGAGGCAGTTATCAAGGAGTTCATGCGTTTCAAGGTCCACATGGAGGGATCCATGA
ACGGACACGAGTTCGAGATCGAGGGAGAGGGAGAGGGACGTCCATACGAGGGAACCCAAACCGCCAAGCT
CAAGGTCACCAAGGTAAGTTTAAACATATATATACTAACTAACCCTGATTATTTAAATTTTCAGGGAGGA
CCACTCCCATTCTCCTGGGACATCCTCTCCCCACAATTCATGTACGGATCCCGTGCCTTCACCAAGCACC
CAGCCGACATCCCAGACTACTACAAGCAATCCTTCCCAGAGGGATTCAAGTGGGAGCGTGTCATGAACTT
CGAGGACGGAGGAGCCGTCACCGTCACCCAAGACACCTCCCTCGAGGACGGAACCCTCATCTACAAGGTA
AGTTTAAACAGTTCGGTACTAACTAACCATACATATTTAAATTTTCAGGTCAAGCTCCGTGGAACCAACT
TCCCACCAGACGGACCAGTCATGCAAAAGAAGACCATGGGATGGGAGGCCTCCACCGAGCGTCTCTACCC
AGAGGACGGAGTCCTCAAGGGAGACATCAAGATGGCCCTCCGTCTCAAGGACGGAGGACGTTACCTCGCC
GACTTCAAGGTAAGTTTAAACATGATTTTACTAACTAACTAATCTGATTTAAATTTTCAGACCACCTACA
AGGCCAAGAAGCCAGTCCAAATGCCAGGAGCCTACAACGTCGACCGTAAGCTCGACATCACCTCCCACAA
CGAGGACTACACCGTCGTCGAGCAATACGAGCGTTCCGAGGGACGTCACTCCACCGGAGGAATGGACGAG
CTCTACAAG
